Addgene plasmid #89739: pmCherry-NES-OptoJNKi
Purpose: Expression of light-regulated JNK inhibitor, mCherry-tagged, localised to cytoplasm, wild-type photosensor, inhibitor JIP11
Depositing lab: Michael Courtney. Depositing organization: University of Eastern Finland. Publication: A simple optogenetic MAPK inhibitor design reveals resonance between transcription-regulating circuitry and temporally-encoded inputs. Melero-Fernandez de Mera RM, Li LL, Popinigis A, Cisek K, Tuittila M, Yadav L, Serva A, Courtney MJ. Nat Commun. 2017 May 12;8:15017. doi: 10.1038/ncomms15017. PubMed 28497795.
Backbone
  Vector backbone: pmCherry-C1
  Backbone manufacturer: Clontech
  Backbone size w/o insert (bp): 4722
  Total vector size (bp): 5234
  Vector type: Mammalian Expression ; Fluorescent protein
  Selectable markers: Neomycin (select with G418)
Growth in bacteria
  Bacterial resistance: Kanamycin, 50 μg/mL
  Growth temperature: 37°C
  Growth strain: DH5alpha
  Copy number: High Copy
Gene/Insert
  Gene/Insert name: NLS-OptoJNKi (alt name: NES-AsLov2Jalpha (404-546)-JIP11)
  Species: Synthetic; Avena Sativa and
  Insert size (bp): 581
  GenBank ID: KY595940
  Promoter: CMV
  Tag / fusion protein: mCherry (N terminal on backbone)
  Cloning method: Restriction Enzyme; 5′ cloning site BsrGI (not destroyed); 3′ cloning site BamHI (not destroyed)
  Sequencing primers: 5′ DsRed_mCherry-fwd; 3′ fastbac reverse
Resource information
  A portion of this plasmid was derived from a plasmid made by: We designed and assembled the insert from de novo synthesised sequences
Terms and licenses: Academic/Nonprofit Terms; Industry Terms: Not Available to Industry
Depositor comments: For further information please see: Melero-Fernandez de Mera RM*, Li LL*, Popinigis A, Cisek K, Tuittila M, Yadav L, Serva A, Courtney MJ (2017) A simple optogenetic MAPK inhibitor design reveals resonance between transcription-regulating circuitry and temporally-encoded inputs. Nat. Commun. 8, 15017 doi: 10.1038/ncomms15017.
How to cite: pmCherry-NES-OptoJNKi was a gift from Michael Courtney (Addgene plasmid # 89739 ; http://n2t.net/addgene:89739 ; RRID:Addgene_89739)
