[The description below was written by a language model from this plasmid's Addgene catalogue record and pLannotate feature annotations shown in this document.]
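Description:
pmCherry-NES-OptoJNKi is a mammalian expression plasmid built on the Clontech pmCherry-C1 backbone (5,234 bp in total) that encodes a light-regulated, red-fluorescent inhibitor of the JNK MAP kinase pathway. It replicates in E. coli from a high-copy ColE1/pUC-type origin and also carries an f1 origin. A single NeoR/KanR (Tn5 aminoglycoside phosphotransferase) gene provides both selections. It is driven by a bacterial bla promoter for kanamycin resistance and by the SV40 enhancer/early promoter for G418 selection in mammalian cells, and it is terminated by the HSV TK polyadenylation signal.

The payload is a single fusion protein expressed from the CMV immediate-early enhancer/promoter and terminated by the SV40 poly(A) signal. mCherry sits at the N-terminus, supplied by the backbone, and the synthetic insert of about 580 bp was cloned between BsrGI and BamHI sites. Directly after mCherry, the annotation detects a short MAP2K1 (MEK1) fragment, which is consistent with the nuclear export signal that confines the protein to the cytoplasm. The catalogue's insert-name field reads "NLS", but the plasmid name, alternative name and stated purpose all indicate NES. Next comes the Avena sativa phototropin LOV2-Jα domain (residues 404–546) in its wild-type photosensor form. The automated table labels this region miniSOG, most likely because miniSOG is a related flavin-binding LOV domain. The JIP11 JNK-inhibitory peptide follows at the C-terminal end and is not separately annotated.

In LOV2-based designs of this kind, blue light unfolds the Jα helix and exposes the attached peptide, so inhibition can be switched on with light. The construct is used for temporally controlled optogenetic inhibition of cytoplasmic JNK signalling, with mCherry fluorescence reporting expression and localisation.
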