Features (pLannotate 1.2.2; 16 found; start..end, strand, type, name):
     61..364     +  enhancer       CMV enhancer: human cytomegalovirus immediate early enhancer
    365..568     +  promoter       CMV promoter: human cytomegalovirus (CMV) immediate early promoter
    613..1320    +  CDS            mCherry: mCherry is a basic (constitutively fluorescent) red fluorescent protein published in 2004, derived from Discosoma sp.. It is reported to be a very rapidly-maturing monomer with low acid sensitivity.
   1336..1395    +  CDS            MAP2K1 (fragment): MP2K1_HUMAN - Also known as MEK1, PRKMK1. Experimental evidence at protein level: Swiss-Prot protein existence level 1. Dual specificity protein kinase which acts as an essential component of the MAP kinase signal transduction pathway. Binding of extracellular ligands such as growth factors, cytokines and hormones to their cell-surface receptors activates RAS and this initiates RAF1 activation. RAF1 then further activates the dual-specificity protein kinases MAP2K1/MEK1 and MAP2K2/MEK2. Both MAP2K1/MEK1 and MAP2K2/MEK2 function specifically in the MAPK/ERK cascade, and catalyze the concomitant
   1396..1421    +  misc_feature   MCS (fragment): multiple cloning site
   1444..1761    +  CDS            miniSOG: miniSOG is a basic (constitutively fluorescent) cyan fluorescent protein published in 2011, derived from Arabidopsis thaliana. It requires the cofactor flavin for fluorescence.
   1915..1999    +  CDS            large T antigen (fragment): large T antigen from SV40 (simian virus 40)
   2022..2143    +  polyA_signal   SV40 poly(A) signal: SV40 polyadenylation signal
   2177..2605    -  rep_origin     f1 ori (sequence partly withheld): f1 bacteriophage origin of replication; arrow indicates direction of (+) strand synthesis
   2632..2736    +  promoter       AmpR promoter: bla
   2738..3095    +  promoter       SV40 promoter: SV40 enhancer and early promoter
   3130..3924    +  CDS            NeoR/KanR: aminoglycoside phosphotransferase from Tn5; aph(3')-II (or nptII); confers resistance to neomycin, kanamycin, and G418 (Geneticin®)
   3945..4097    +  CDS            ble (fragment): BLE_KLEPN - Experimental evidence at protein level: Swiss-Prot protein existence level 1. Binding protein with a strong affinity to the bleomycin family of antibiotics. Binds to CL990; an antimitotic-antibiotic compound. From Klebsiella pneumoniae.
   4156..4203    +  polyA_signal   HSV TK poly(A) signal: herpes simplex virus thymidine kinase polyadenylation signal (Cole and Stacy, 1985)
   4294..4310    -  polyA_signal   bGH poly(A) signal (fragment): bovine growth hormone polyadenylation signal
   4532..5120    +  rep_origin     ori: high-copy-number ColE1/pMB1/pBR322/pUC origin of replication
>Addgene plasmid #89739 | pmCherry-NES-OptoJNKi | depositor full sequence | sequence record 173950 | pmCherry-NES-OptoJNKi sequence 5234 bps
TAGTTATTAATAGTAATCAATTACGGGGTCATTAGTTCATAGCCCATATATGGAGTTCCGCGTTACATAA
CTTACGGTAAATGGCCCGCCTGGCTGACCGCCCAACGACCCCCGCCCATTGACGTCAATAATGACGTATG
TTCCCATAGTAACGCCAATAGGGACTTTCCATTGACGTCAATGGGTGGAGTATTTACGGTAAACTGCCCA
CTTGGCAGTACATCAAGTGTATCATATGCCAAGTACGCCCCCTATTGACGTCAATGACGGTAAATGGCCC
GCCTGGCATTATGCCCAGTACATGACCTTATGGGACTTTCCTACTTGGCAGTACATCTACGTATTAGTCA
TCGCTATTACCATGGTGATGCGGTTTTGGCAGTACATCAATGGGCGTGGATAGCGGTTTGACTCACGGGG
ATTTCCAAGTCTCCACCCCATTGACGTCAATGGGAGTTTGTTTTGGCACCAAAATCAACGGGACTTTCCA
AAATGTCGTAACAACTCCGCCCCATTGACGCAAATGGGCGGTAGGCGTGTACGGTGGGAGGTCTATATAA
GCAGAGCTGGTTTAGTGAACCGTCAGATCCGCTAGCGCTACCGGTCGCCACCATGGTGAGCAAGGGCGAG
GAGGATAACATGGCCATCATCAAGGAGTTCATGCGCTTCAAGGTGCACATGGAGGGCTCCGTGAACGGCC
ACGAGTTCGAGATCGAGGGCGAGGGCGAGGGCCGCCCCTACGAGGGCACCCAGACCGCCAAGCTGAAGGT
GACCAAGGGTGGCCCCCTGCCCTTCGCCTGGGACATCCTGTCCCCTCAGTTCATGTACGGCTCCAAGGCC
TACGTGAAGCACCCCGCCGACATCCCCGACTACTTGAAGCTGTCCTTCCCCGAGGGCTTCAAGTGGGAGC
GCGTGATGAACTTCGAGGACGGCGGCGTGGTGACCGTGACCCAGGACTCCTCCCTGCAGGACGGCGAGTT
CATCTACAAGGTGAAGCTGCGCGGCACCAACTTCCCCTCCGACGGCCCCGTAATGCAGAAGAAGACCATG
GGCTGGGAGGCCTCCTCCGAGCGGATGTACCCCGAGGACGGCGCCCTGAAGGGCGAGATCAAGCAGAGGC
TGAAGCTGAAGGACGGCGGCCACTACGACGCTGAGGTCAAGACCACCTACAAGGCCAAGAAGCCCGTGCA
GCTGCCCGGCGCCTACAACGTCAACATCAAGTTGGACATCACCTCCCACAACGAGGACTACACCATCGTG
GAACAGTACGAACGCGCCGAGGGCCGCCACTCCACCGGCGGCATGGACGAGCTGTACAAGTCCGGACTCA
GATCCGCCCTGCAGAAGAAGCTGGAGGAGCTGGAGCTGGACGAGCAGCAGCGAAAGCGCCTCGAGAGATC
TCGAGCTCAAGCTTCGAATTCACTGGCAACAACACTGGAGAGAATCGAGAAAAACTTCGTCATCACCGAC
CCTAGACTGCCCGATAATCCTATCATCTTCGCCTCCGACTCATTTCTCCAGCTCACTGAGTACTCTCGGG
AGGAAATTCTGGGCCGGAATTGCCGGTTCCTCCAGGGACCTGAAACCGATAGAGCCACTGTCCGAAAAAT
CCGGGATGCCATCGACAATCAGACTGAGGTGACCGTCCAGCTCATCAATTACACCAAATCTGGCAAAAAA
TTCTGGAACCTGTTCCACCTCCAGCCTATGAGAGATCAGAAGGGCGACGTCCAGTACTTTATTGGCGTCC
AGCTGGATGGAACTGAACATGTGAGGGACGCTGCAGAACGAGAGGGCGTGATGCTCATCAAAAAAACCGC
CGAAAACATCGATGAGGCCGCTAAAGAGCTGTCTAGAAGACCCAAACGACCAACCACACTGAACCTCTTC
TAGGATCCACCGGATCTAGATAACTGATCATAATCAGCCATACCACATTTGTAGAGGTTTTACTTGCTTT
AAAAAACCTCCCACACCTCCCCCTGAACCTGAAACATAAAATGAATGCAATTGTTGTTGTTAACTTGTTT
ATTGCAGCTTATAATGGTTACAAATAAAGCAATAGCATCACAAATTTCACAAATAAAGCATTTTTTTCAC
TGCATTCTAGTTGTGGTTTGTCCAAACTCATCAATGTATCTTAACGCGTAAATTGTAAGCGTTAATATTT
TGTTAAAATTCGCGTTAAATTTTTGTTAAATCAGCTCATTTTTTAACCAATAGGCCGAAATCGGCAAAAT
CCCTTATAAATCAAAAGAATAGACCGAGATAGGGT
[37 nt withheld, positions 2276-2312]
AAAGAACGTGGACTCCAACGTCAAAGG
[49 nt withheld, positions 2340-2388]
T
[91 nt withheld, positions 2390-2480]
G
[124 nt withheld, positions 2482-2605]
CAGGTGGCACTTTTCGGGGAAATGTGCGCGGAACCCCTATTTGTTTATTTTTCTAAATACATTCAAATAT
GTATCCGCTCATGAGACAATAACCCTGATAAATGCTTCAATAATATTGAAAAAGGAAGAGTCCTGAGGCG
GAAAGAACCAGCTGTGGAATGTGTGTCAGTTAGGGTGTGGAAAGTCCCCAGGCTCCCCAGCAGGCAGAAG
TATGCAAAGCATGCATCTCAATTAGTCAGCAACCAGGTGTGGAAAGTCCCCAGGCTCCCCAGCAGGCAGA
AGTATGCAAAGCATGCATCTCAATTAGTCAGCAACCATAGTCCCGCCCCTAACTCCGCCCATCCCGCCCC
TAACTCCGCCCAGTTCCGCCCATTCTCCGCCCCATGGCTGACTAATTTTTTTTATTTATGCAGAGGCCGA
GGCCGCCTCGGCCTCTGAGCTATTCCAGAAGTAGTGAGGAGGCTTTTTTGGAGGCCTAGGCTTTTGCAAA
GATCGATCAAGAGACAGGATGAGGATCGTTTCGCATGATTGAACAAGATGGATTGCACGCAGGTTCTCCG
GCCGCTTGGGTGGAGAGGCTATTCGGCTATGACTGGGCACAACAGACAATCGGCTGCTCTGATGCCGCCG
TGTTCCGGCTGTCAGCGCAGGGGCGCCCGGTTCTTTTTGTCAAGACCGACCTGTCCGGTGCCCTGAATGA
ACTGCAAGACGAGGCAGCGCGGCTATCGTGGCTGGCCACGACGGGCGTTCCTTGCGCAGCTGTGCTCGAC
GTTGTCACTGAAGCGGGAAGGGACTGGCTGCTATTGGGCGAAGTGCCGGGGCAGGATCTCCTGTCATCTC
ACCTTGCTCCTGCCGAGAAAGTATCCATCATGGCTGATGCAATGCGGCGGCTGCATACGCTTGATCCGGC
TACCTGCCCATTCGACCACCAAGCGAAACATCGCATCGAGCGAGCACGTACTCGGATGGAAGCCGGTCTT
GTCGATCAGGATGATCTGGACGAAGAGCATCAGGGGCTCGCGCCAGCCGAACTGTTCGCCAGGCTCAAGG
CGAGCATGCCCGACGGCGAGGATCTCGTCGTGACCCATGGCGATGCCTGCTTGCCGAATATCATGGTGGA
AAATGGCCGCTTTTCTGGATTCATCGACTGTGGCCGGCTGGGTGTGGCGGACCGCTATCAGGACATAGCG
TTGGCTACCCGTGATATTGCTGAAGAGCTTGGCGGCGAATGGGCTGACCGCTTCCTCGTGCTTTACGGTA
TCGCCGCTCCCGATTCGCAGCGCATCGCCTTCTATCGCCTTCTTGACGAGTTCTTCTGAGCGGGACTCTG
GGGTTCGAAATGACCGACCAAGCGACGCCCAACCTGCCATCACGAGATTTCGATTCCACCGCCGCCTTCT
ATGAAAGGTTGGGCTTCGGAATCGTTTTCCGGGACGCCGGCTGGATGATCCTCCAGCGCGGGGATCTCAT
GCTGGAGTTCTTCGCCCACCCTAGGGGGAGGCTAACTGAAACACGGAAGGAGACAATACCGGAAGGAACC
CGCGCTATGACGGCAATAAAAAGACAGAATAAAACGCACGGTGTTGGGTCGTTTGTTCATAAACGCGGGG
TTCGGTCCCAGGGCTGGCACTCTGTCGATACCCCACCGAGACCCCATTGGGGCCAATACGCCCGCGTTTC
TTCCTTTTCCCCACCCCACCCCCCAAGTTCGGGTGAAGGCCCAGGGCTCGCAGCCAACGTCGGGGCGGCA
GGCCCTGCCATAGCCTCAGGTTACTCATATATACTTTAGATTGATTTAAAACTTCATTTTTAATTTAAAA
GGATCTAGGTGAAGATCCTTTTTGATAATCTCATGACCAAAATCCCTTAACGTGAGTTTTCGTTCCACTG
AGCGTCAGACCCCGTAGAAAAGATCAAAGGATCTTCTTGAGATCCTTTTTTTCTGCGCGTAATCTGCTGC
TTGCAAACAAAAAAACCACCGCTACCAGCGGTGGTTTGTTTGCCGGATCAAGAGCTACCAACTCTTTTTC
CGAAGGTAACTGGCTTCAGCAGAGCGCAGATACCAAATACTGTCCTTCTAGTGTAGCCGTAGTTAGGCCA
CCACTTCAAGAACTCTGTAGCACCGCCTACATACCTCGCTCTGCTAATCCTGTTACCAGTGGCTGCTGCC
AGTGGCGATAAGTCGTGTCTTACCGGGTTGGACTCAAGACGATAGTTACCGGATAAGGCGCAGCGGTCGG
GCTGAACGGGGGGTTCGTGCACACAGCCCAGCTTGGAGCGAACGACCTACACCGAACTGAGATACCTACA
GCGTGAGCTATGAGAAAGCGCCACGCTTCCCGAAGGGAGAAAGGCGGACAGGTATCCGGTAAGCGGCAGG
GTCGGAACAGGAGAGCGCACGAGGGAGCTTCCAGGGGGAAACGCCTGGTATCTTTATAGTCCTGTCGGGT
TTCGCCACCTCTGACTTGAGCGTCGATTTTTGTGATGCTCGTCAGGGGGGCGGAGCCTATGGAAAAACGC
CAGCAACGCGGCCTTTTTACGGTTCCTGGCCTTTTGCTGGCCTTTTGCTCACATGTTCTTTCCTGCGTTA
TCCCCTGATTCTGTGGATAACCGTATTACCGCCATGCAT
