LOCUS       Exported 5234 bp ds-DNA circular SYN 12-MAY-2021
DEFINITION  Expression of light-regulated JNK inhibitor, mCherry-tagged,
            localised to cytoplasm, wild-type photosensor, inhibitor JIP11.
ACCESSION   .
VERSION     .
KEYWORDS    pmCherry-NES-OptoJNKi
SOURCE      synthetic DNA construct
  ORGANISM  synthetic DNA construct
REFERENCE   1 (bases 1 to 5234)
  AUTHORS   Melero-Fernandez de Mera RM, Li LL, Popinigis A, Cisek K, Tuittila
            M, Yadav L, Serva A, Courtney MJ
  TITLE     A simple optogenetic MAPK inhibitor design reveals resonance between
            transcription-regulating circuitry and temporally-encoded inputs.
  JOURNAL   Nat Commun. 2017 May 12;8:15017. doi: 10.1038/ncomms15017.
  PUBMED    28497795
REFERENCE   2 (bases 1 to 5234)
  AUTHORS   .
  TITLE     Direct Submission
  JOURNAL   Exported May 12, 2021 from SnapGene Server 1.1.58
            http://www.snapgene.com
FEATURES             Location/Qualifiers
     source          1..5234
                     /organism="synthetic DNA construct"
                     /mol_type="other DNA"
     enhancer        126..429
                     /label=CMV enhancer
                     /note="human cytomegalovirus immediate early enhancer"
     promoter        430..633
                     /label=CMV promoter
                     /note="human cytomegalovirus (CMV) immediate early
                     promoter"
     primer_bind     584..604
                     /label=CMV-F
                     /note="Human CMV immediate early promoter, forward primer"
     regulatory      672..681
                     /regulatory_class="other"
                     /note="vertebrate consensus sequence for strong initiation
                     of translation (Kozak, 1987)"
     CDS             678..1385
                     /codon_start=1
                     /product="monomeric derivative of DsRed fluorescent protein
                     (Shaner et al., 2004)"
                     /label=mCherry
                     /note="mammalian codon-optimized"
                     /translation="MVSKGEEDNMAIIKEFMRFKVHMEGSVNGHEFEIEGEGEGRPYEG
                     TQTAKLKVTKGGPLPFAWDILSPQFMYGSKAYVKHPADIPDYLKLSFPEGFKWERVMNF
                     EDGGVVTVTQDSSLQDGEFIYKVKLRGTNFPSDGPVMQKKTMGWEASSERMYPEDGALK
                     GEIKQRLKLKDGGHYDAEVKTTYKAKKPVQLPGAYNVNIKLDITSHNEDYTIVEQYERA
                     EGRHSTGGMDELYK"
     primer_bind     complement(823..841)
                     /label=mCherry-R
                     /note="mCherry, reverse primer"
     primer_bind     1091..1110
                     /label=mCherry-F
                     /note="mCherry, forward primer"
     polyA_signal    2087..2208
                     /label=SV40 poly(A) signal
                     /note="SV40 polyadenylation signal"
     primer_bind     complement(2124..2143)
                     /label=SV40pA-R
                     /note="SV40 polyA, reverse primer"
     primer_bind     2178..2197
                     /label=EBV-rev
                     /note="SV40 polyA terminator, reverse primer"
     rep_origin      complement(2215..2670)
                     /direction=LEFT
                     /label=f1 ori
                     /note="f1 bacteriophage origin of replication; arrow
                     indicates direction of (+) strand synthesis"
     primer_bind     complement(2352..2373)
                     /label=F1ori-F
                     /note="F1 origin, forward primer"
     primer_bind     2564..2583
                     /label=F1ori-R
                     /note="F1 origin, reverse primer"
     promoter        2697..2801
                     /gene="bla"
                     /label=AmpR promoter
     promoter        2803..3160
                     /label=SV40 promoter
                     /note="SV40 enhancer and early promoter"
     primer_bind     complement(2826..2846)
                     /label=pBABE 3'
                     /note="SV40 enhancer, reverse primer for pBABE vectors"
     rep_origin      3011..3146
                     /label=SV40 ori
                     /note="SV40 origin of replication"
     primer_bind     3073..3092
                     /label=SV40pro-F
                     /note="SV40 promoter/origin, forward primer"
     CDS             3195..3989
                     /codon_start=1
                     /gene="aph(3')-II (or nptII)"
                     /product="aminoglycoside phosphotransferase from Tn5"
                     /label=NeoR/KanR
                     /note="confers resistance to neomycin, kanamycin, and G418
                     (Geneticin(R))"
                     /translation="MIEQDGLHAGSPAAWVERLFGYDWAQQTIGCSDAAVFRLSAQGRP
                     VLFVKTDLSGALNELQDEAARLSWLATTGVPCAAVLDVVTEAGRDWLLLGEVPGQDLLS
                     SHLAPAEKVSIMADAMRRLHTLDPATCPFDHQAKHRIERARTRMEAGLVDQDDLDEEHQ
                     GLAPAELFARLKASMPDGEDLVVTHGDACLPNIMVENGRFSGFIDCGRLGVADRYQDIA
                     LATRDIAEELGGEWADRFLVLYGIAAPDSQRIAFYRLLDEFF"
     primer_bind     complement(3249..3268)
                     /label=Neo-R
                     /note="Neomycin resistance gene, reverse primer"
     primer_bind     3859..3878
                     /label=Neo-F
                     /note="Neomycin resistance gene, forward primer"
     primer_bind     complement(4177..4196)
                     /label=TK-pA-R
                     /note="Thymidine kinase polyA, reverse primer"
     polyA_signal    4221..4268
                     /label=HSV TK poly(A) signal
                     /note="herpes simplex virus thymidine kinase
                     polyadenylation signal (Cole and Stacy, 1985)"
     rep_origin      4597..5185
                     /direction=RIGHT
                     /label=ori
                     /note="high-copy-number ColE1/pMB1/pBR322/pUC origin of
                     replication"
     primer_bind     5086..5105
                     /label=pBR322ori-F
                     /note="pBR322 origin, forward primer"
ORIGIN
        1 ttgctcacat gttctttcct gcgttatccc ctgattctgt ggataaccgt attaccgcca
       61 tgcattagtt attaatagta atcaattacg gggtcattag ttcatagccc atatatggag
      121 ttccgcgtta cataacttac ggtaaatggc ccgcctggct gaccgcccaa cgacccccgc
      181 ccattgacgt caataatgac gtatgttccc atagtaacgc caatagggac tttccattga
      241 cgtcaatggg tggagtattt acggtaaact gcccacttgg cagtacatca agtgtatcat
      301 atgccaagta cgccccctat tgacgtcaat gacggtaaat ggcccgcctg gcattatgcc
      361 cagtacatga ccttatggga ctttcctact tggcagtaca tctacgtatt agtcatcgct
      421 attaccatgg tgatgcggtt ttggcagtac atcaatgggc gtggatagcg gtttgactca
      481 cggggatttc caagtctcca ccccattgac gtcaatggga gtttgttttg gcaccaaaat
      541 caacgggact ttccaaaatg tcgtaacaac tccgccccat tgacgcaaat gggcggtagg
      601 cgtgtacggt gggaggtcta tataagcaga gctggtttag tgaaccgtca gatccgctag
      661 cgctaccggt cgccaccatg gtgagcaagg gcgaggagga taacatggcc atcatcaagg
      721 agttcatgcg cttcaaggtg cacatggagg gctccgtgaa cggccacgag ttcgagatcg
      781 agggcgaggg cgagggccgc ccctacgagg gcacccagac cgccaagctg aaggtgacca
      841 agggtggccc cctgcccttc gcctgggaca tcctgtcccc tcagttcatg tacggctcca
      901 aggcctacgt gaagcacccc gccgacatcc ccgactactt gaagctgtcc ttccccgagg
      961 gcttcaagtg ggagcgcgtg atgaacttcg aggacggcgg cgtggtgacc gtgacccagg
     1021 actcctccct gcaggacggc gagttcatct acaaggtgaa gctgcgcggc accaacttcc
     1081 cctccgacgg ccccgtaatg cagaagaaga ccatgggctg ggaggcctcc tccgagcgga
     1141 tgtaccccga ggacggcgcc ctgaagggcg agatcaagca gaggctgaag ctgaaggacg
     1201 gcggccacta cgacgctgag gtcaagacca cctacaaggc caagaagccc gtgcagctgc
     1261 ccggcgccta caacgtcaac atcaagttgg acatcacctc ccacaacgag gactacacca
     1321 tcgtggaaca gtacgaacgc gccgagggcc gccactccac cggcggcatg gacgagctgt
     1381 acaagtccgg actcagatcc gccctgcaga agaagctgga ggagctggag ctggacgagc
     1441 agcagcgaaa gcgcctcgag agatctcgag ctcaagcttc gaattcactg gcaacaacac
     1501 tggagagaat cgagaaaaac ttcgtcatca ccgaccctag actgcccgat aatcctatca
     1561 tcttcgcctc cgactcattt ctccagctca ctgagtactc tcgggaggaa attctgggcc
     1621 ggaattgccg gttcctccag ggacctgaaa ccgatagagc cactgtccga aaaatccggg
     1681 atgccatcga caatcagact gaggtgaccg tccagctcat caattacacc aaatctggca
     1741 aaaaattctg gaacctgttc cacctccagc ctatgagaga tcagaagggc gacgtccagt
     1801 actttattgg cgtccagctg gatggaactg aacatgtgag ggacgctgca gaacgagagg
     1861 gcgtgatgct catcaaaaaa accgccgaaa acatcgatga ggccgctaaa gagctgtcta
     1921 gaagacccaa acgaccaacc acactgaacc tcttctagga tccaccggat ctagataact
     1981 gatcataatc agccatacca catttgtaga ggttttactt gctttaaaaa acctcccaca
     2041 cctccccctg aacctgaaac ataaaatgaa tgcaattgtt gttgttaact tgtttattgc
     2101 agcttataat ggttacaaat aaagcaatag catcacaaat ttcacaaata aagcattttt
     2161 ttcactgcat tctagttgtg gtttgtccaa actcatcaat gtatcttaac gcgtaaattg
     2221 taagcgttaa tattttgtta aaattcgcgt taaatttttg ttaaatcagc tcatttttta
     2281 accaataggc cgaaatcggc aaaatccctt ataaatcaaa agaatagacc gagatagggt
     2341 tgagtgttgt tccagtttgg aacaagagtc cactattaaa gaacgtggac tccaacgtca
     2401 aaggnnnnnn nnnnnnnnnn nnnnnnnnnn nnnnnnnnnn nnnnnnnnnn nnntnnnnnn
     2461 nnnnnnnnnn nnnnnnnnnn nnnnnnnnnn nnnnnnnnnn nnnnnnnnnn nnnnnnnnnn
     2521 nnnnnnnnnn nnnnnnnnnn nnnnngnnnn nnnnnnnnnn nnnnnnnnnn nnnnnnnnnn
     2581 nnnnnnnnnn nnnnnnnnnn nnnnnnnnnn nnnnnnnnnn nnnnnnnnnn nnnnnnnnnn
     2641 nnnnnnnnnn nnnnnnnnnn nnnnnnnnnn caggtggcac ttttcgggga aatgtgcgcg
     2701 gaacccctat ttgtttattt ttctaaatac attcaaatat gtatccgctc atgagacaat
     2761 aaccctgata aatgcttcaa taatattgaa aaaggaagag tcctgaggcg gaaagaacca
     2821 gctgtggaat gtgtgtcagt tagggtgtgg aaagtcccca ggctccccag caggcagaag
     2881 tatgcaaagc atgcatctca attagtcagc aaccaggtgt ggaaagtccc caggctcccc
     2941 agcaggcaga agtatgcaaa gcatgcatct caattagtca gcaaccatag tcccgcccct
     3001 aactccgccc atcccgcccc taactccgcc cagttccgcc cattctccgc cccatggctg
     3061 actaattttt tttatttatg cagaggccga ggccgcctcg gcctctgagc tattccagaa
     3121 gtagtgagga ggcttttttg gaggcctagg cttttgcaaa gatcgatcaa gagacaggat
     3181 gaggatcgtt tcgcatgatt gaacaagatg gattgcacgc aggttctccg gccgcttggg
     3241 tggagaggct attcggctat gactgggcac aacagacaat cggctgctct gatgccgccg
     3301 tgttccggct gtcagcgcag gggcgcccgg ttctttttgt caagaccgac ctgtccggtg
     3361 ccctgaatga actgcaagac gaggcagcgc ggctatcgtg gctggccacg acgggcgttc
     3421 cttgcgcagc tgtgctcgac gttgtcactg aagcgggaag ggactggctg ctattgggcg
     3481 aagtgccggg gcaggatctc ctgtcatctc accttgctcc tgccgagaaa gtatccatca
     3541 tggctgatgc aatgcggcgg ctgcatacgc ttgatccggc tacctgccca ttcgaccacc
     3601 aagcgaaaca tcgcatcgag cgagcacgta ctcggatgga agccggtctt gtcgatcagg
     3661 atgatctgga cgaagagcat caggggctcg cgccagccga actgttcgcc aggctcaagg
     3721 cgagcatgcc cgacggcgag gatctcgtcg tgacccatgg cgatgcctgc ttgccgaata
     3781 tcatggtgga aaatggccgc ttttctggat tcatcgactg tggccggctg ggtgtggcgg
     3841 accgctatca ggacatagcg ttggctaccc gtgatattgc tgaagagctt ggcggcgaat
     3901 gggctgaccg cttcctcgtg ctttacggta tcgccgctcc cgattcgcag cgcatcgcct
     3961 tctatcgcct tcttgacgag ttcttctgag cgggactctg gggttcgaaa tgaccgacca
     4021 agcgacgccc aacctgccat cacgagattt cgattccacc gccgccttct atgaaaggtt
     4081 gggcttcgga atcgttttcc gggacgccgg ctggatgatc ctccagcgcg gggatctcat
     4141 gctggagttc ttcgcccacc ctagggggag gctaactgaa acacggaagg agacaatacc
     4201 ggaaggaacc cgcgctatga cggcaataaa aagacagaat aaaacgcacg gtgttgggtc
     4261 gtttgttcat aaacgcgggg ttcggtccca gggctggcac tctgtcgata ccccaccgag
     4321 accccattgg ggccaatacg cccgcgtttc ttccttttcc ccaccccacc ccccaagttc
     4381 gggtgaaggc ccagggctcg cagccaacgt cggggcggca ggccctgcca tagcctcagg
     4441 ttactcatat atactttaga ttgatttaaa acttcatttt taatttaaaa ggatctaggt
     4501 gaagatcctt tttgataatc tcatgaccaa aatcccttaa cgtgagtttt cgttccactg
     4561 agcgtcagac cccgtagaaa agatcaaagg atcttcttga gatccttttt ttctgcgcgt
     4621 aatctgctgc ttgcaaacaa aaaaaccacc gctaccagcg gtggtttgtt tgccggatca
     4681 agagctacca actctttttc cgaaggtaac tggcttcagc agagcgcaga taccaaatac
     4741 tgttcttcta gtgtagccgt agttaggcca ccacttcaag aactctgtag caccgcctac
     4801 atacctcgct ctgctaatcc tgttaccagt ggctgctgcc agtggcgata agtcgtgtct
     4861 taccgggttg gactcaagac gatagttacc ggataaggcg cagcggtcgg gctgaacggg
     4921 gggttcgtgc acacagccca gcttggagcg aacgacctac accgaactga gatacctaca
     4981 gcgtgagcta tgagaaagcg ccacgcttcc cgaagggaga aaggcggaca ggtatccggt
     5041 aagcggcagg gtcggaacag gagagcgcac gagggagctt ccagggggaa acgcctggta
     5101 tctttatagt cctgtcgggt ttcgccacct ctgacttgag cgtcgatttt tgtgatgctc
     5161 gtcagggggg cggagcctat ggaaaaacgc cagcaacgcg gcctttttac ggttcctggc
     5221 cttttgctgg cctt
//
